Addgene plasmid #153432: pRepair-SYFP2-CTNNB1
Purpose: Homology Directed Repair construct for N-terminal tagging of hsCTNNB1 with SYFP2
Depositing lab: Renee van Amerongen. Depositing organization: University of Amsterdam. Publication: Quantitative live-cell imaging and computational modeling shed new light on endogenous WNT/CTNNB1 signaling dynamics. de Man SM, Zwanenburg G, van der Wal T, Hink MA, van Amerongen R. Elife. 2021 Jun 30;10. pii: 66440. doi: 10.7554/eLife.66440. PubMed 34190040.
Backbone
  Vector backbone: pBluescript KS (+)
  Backbone manufacturer: stratagene
  Backbone size w/o insert (bp): 2965
  Total vector size (bp): 5282
  Vector type: CRISPR ; HDR donor template
Growth in bacteria
  Bacterial resistance: Ampicillin, 100 μg/mL
  Growth temperature: 37°C
  Growth strain: DH5alpha
  Copy number: High Copy
Gene/Insert
  Gene/Insert name: CTNNB1 homology arms and SYFP2 coding sequence (alt name: CTNNB1)
  Species: H. sapiens (human)
  Insert size (bp): 2317
  Entrez Gene: CTNNB1 (a.k.a. CTNNB, EVR7, MRD19, NEDSDV, armadillo)
  Tag / fusion protein: SYFP2 (N terminal on insert)
Terms and licenses: Academic/Nonprofit Terms; Industry Terms: Not Available to Industry
Depositor comments: SYFP2 was cloned from pSYFP2-C1 (Dorus Gadella, Plasmid #22878) Homology arms were cloned from genomic HEK293 DNA. Please visit https://www.biorxiv.org/content/10.1101/2020.05.28.120543v1 for bioRxiv preprint.
How to cite: pRepair-SYFP2-CTNNB1 was a gift from Renee van Amerongen (Addgene plasmid # 153432 ; http://n2t.net/addgene:153432 ; RRID:Addgene_153432)
