[The description below was written by a language model from this plasmid's Addgene catalogue record and pLannotate feature annotations shown in this document.]
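Description:
pRepair-SYFP2-CTNNB1 is a CRISPR homology-directed repair donor template built in the pBluescript KS(+) cloning backbone. It is used to knock the yellow fluorescent protein SYFP2 into the endogenous human CTNNB1 (β-catenin) locus so that the native protein carries an N-terminal fluorescent tag. The plasmid is maintained in E. coli at high copy through its ColE1/pUC-type origin and is selected with ampicillin via the β-lactamase gene and its own promoter. Standard pBluescript elements remain around the insert: an f1 phage origin, a disrupted lacZα fragment with the lac promoter, operator and CAP site, residual multiple cloning site sequence, and flanking T7 and T3 promoters. None of these has a role in the repair function.

The roughly 2.3 kb insert consists of the SYFP2 coding sequence, derived from a pSYFP2-C1 plasmid, flanked on both sides by CTNNB1 homology arms amplified from HEK293 genomic DNA. In the feature table, the unannotated stretch upstream of SYFP2 corresponds in position to the 5' arm. The region downstream contains automated hits to the "BC2 tag" (an epitope derived from residues near the β-catenin N-terminus) and to a fragment of Drosophila Armadillo. These are most plausibly matches to genuine human CTNNB1 exon sequence in the 3' arm rather than separately engineered elements. No mammalian promoter or selection marker is annotated, consistent with a design in which the tagged allele is expressed from the endogenous CTNNB1 regulatory sequences after integration. The record does not describe the guide RNA or nuclease used alongside it. The associated work applied such tagging to quantitative live-cell imaging of endogenous WNT/CTNNB1 signalling dynamics.
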