Features (pLannotate 1.2.2; 15 found; start..end, strand, type, name):
      1..861     -  CDS            AmpR: β-lactamase; bla; confers resistance to ampicillin, carbenicillin, and related antibiotics
    862..966     -  promoter       AmpR promoter: bla
   1019..1447    -  rep_origin     f1 ori (sequence partly withheld): f1 bacteriophage origin of replication; arrow indicates direction of (+) strand synthesis
   1452..1609    -  CDS            lacZα (fragment): LacZα fragment of β-galactosidase; lacZ fragment
   1612..1630    +  promoter       T7 promoter: promoter for bacteriophage T7 RNA polymerase
   2450..3166    +  CDS            SYFP2: SYFP2 is a basic (constitutively fluorescent) yellow fluorescent protein published in 2006, derived from Aequorea victoria. It is reported to be a very rapidly-maturing monomer with moderate acid sensitivity.
   3656..3691    +  CDS            BC2 tag: nanobody epitope tag corresponding to amino acids 16-27 of human β-catenin (Traenkle et al., 2015)
   3683..3847    +  CDS            arm (fragment): ARM_DROME - Experimental evidence at protein level: Swiss-Prot protein existence level 1. Isoform neural may associate with CadN and participate in the transmission of developmental information. Can associate with alpha- catenin. Isoform cytoplasmic accumulates through wg signaling; arm function in wg signal transduction is required early in development for determination of neuroblast fate. Arm and Abl proteins function cooperatively at adherens junctions in both the CNS and epidermis. From Drosophila melanogaster (Fruit fly).
   3960..4067    +  misc_feature   MCS: pBluescript multiple cloning site
   4079..4097    -  promoter       T3 promoter: promoter for bacteriophage T3 RNA polymerase
   4142..4158    -  protein_bind   lac operator: The lac repressor binds to the lac operator to inhibit transcription in E. coli. This inhibition can be relieved by adding lactose or isopropyl-β-D-thiogalactopyranoside (IPTG). lac repressor encoded by lacI
   4166..4196    -  promoter       lac promoter: promoter for the E. coli lac operon
   4211..4232    -  protein_bind   CAP binding site: CAP binding activates transcription in the presence of cAMP. E. coli catabolite activator protein
   4245..4337    -  CDS            lacI (fragment): lac repressor; lacI; The lac repressor binds to the lac operator to inhibit transcription in E. coli. This inhibition can be relieved by adding lactose or isopropyl-β-D-thiogalactopyranoside (IPTG).
   4520..5108    -  rep_origin     ori: high-copy-number ColE1/pMB1/pBR322/pUC origin of replication
>Addgene plasmid #153432 | pRepair-SYFP2-CTNNB1 | addgene full sequence | sequence record 305647 | Addgene NGS Result
TTACCAATGCTTAATCAGTGAGGCACCTATCTCAGCGATCTGTCTATTTCGTTCATCCATAGTTGCCTGA
CTCCCCGTCGTGTAGATAACTACGATACGGGAGGGCTTACCATCTGGCCCCAGTGCTGCAATGATACCGC
GAGACCCACGCTCACCGGCTCCAGATTTATCAGCAATAAACCAGCCAGCCGGAAGGGCCGAGCGCAGAAG
TGGTCCTGCAACTTTATCCGCCTCCATCCAGTCTATTAATTGTTGCCGGGAAGCTAGAGTAAGTAGTTCG
CCAGTTAATAGTTTGCGCAACGTTGTTGCCATTGCTACAGGCATCGTGGTGTCACGCTCGTCGTTTGGTA
TGGCTTCATTCAGCTCCGGTTCCCAACGATCAAGGCGAGTTACATGATCCCCCATGTTGTGCAAAAAAGC
GGTTAGCTCCTTCGGTCCTCCGATCGTTGTCAGAAGTAAGTTGGCCGCAGTGTTATCACTCATGGTTATG
GCAGCACTGCATAATTCTCTTACTGTCATGCCATCCGTAAGATGCTTTTCTGTGACTGGTGAGTACTCAA
CCAAGTCATTCTGAGAATAGTGTATGCGGCGACCGAGTTGCTCTTGCCCGGCGTCAATACGGGATAATAC
CGCGCCACATAGCAGAACTTTAAAAGTGCTCATCATTGGAAAACGTTCTTCGGGGCGAAAACTCTCAAGG
ATCTTACCGCTGTTGAGATCCAGTTCGATGTAACCCACTCGTGCACCCAACTGATCTTCAGCATCTTTTA
CTTTCACCAGCGTTTCTGGGTGAGCAAAAACAGGAAGGCAAAATGCCGCAAAAAAGGGAATAAGGGCGAC
ACGGAAATGTTGAATACTCATACTCTTCCTTTTTCAATATTATTGAAGCATTTATCAGGGTTATTGTCTC
ATGAGCGGATACATATTTGAATGTATTTAGAAAAATAAACAAATAGGGGTTCCGCGCACATTTCCCCGAA
AAGTGCCACCTAAATTGTAAGCGTTAATATTTTGTTAAAATTCGCGTTAAATTTTTGTTAAATCAGCTCA
TTTTTTAACCAATAGGCCGAAATCGGCAAAATCCCTTATAAATCAAAAGAATAGACCGAGATAGGGT
[37 nt withheld, positions 1118-1154]
AAAGAACGTGGACTCCAACGTCAAAGG
[49 nt withheld, positions 1182-1230]
T
[91 nt withheld, positions 1232-1322]
G
[124 nt withheld, positions 1324-1447]
CCCATTCGCCATTCAGGCTGCGCAACTGTTGGGAAGGGCGATCGGTGCGGGCCTCTTCGCTATTACGCCA
GCTGGCGAAAGGGGGATGTGCTGCAAGGCGATTAAGTTGGGTAACGCCAGGGTTTTCCCAGTCACGACGT
TGTAAAACGACGGCCAGTGAATTGTAATACGACTCACTATAGGGCGAATTGGAGCTGATGCAGTTTTTTT
CAATATTGCACAATAAAGGCAAAATACGGACAAATTAGATGATAAGATTTATATAAATTTTTAAAATATT
GATCAAAATATGTATCCATATTGGTAATATTTGTATTTATAATAAATCATTGCTGTAAATTTGAACTTAG
AAAAATTTTACTAATAAAGGTGCTTTTGTGTTGCAAACTTTCATTTGAAAAGTAATTTTTCTTTGTACCA
AAAAATCTAAAATTCGCTATTCTAGTCACCAAAATTTGCTTTATGAAAAATAATTTTTGATGGCACTATA
TCAGAAAACAACTTGTTAAAGAAAATGTGGAGTTTTTAAAATCCCACTGTACCTCTGTTATCCAAAGGGG
ATCTGTGAATTTTTCTGTGAAAGGTTAAAAAAGGAGAGACCTTTAGGAATTCAGAGAGCAGCTGATTTTT
GAATAGTGTTTTCCCCTCCCTGGCTTTTATTATTACAACTCTGTGCTTTTTCATCACCATCCTGAATATC
TATAATTAATATTTATACTATTAATAAAAAGACATTTTTGGTAAGGAGGAGTTTTCACTGAAGTTCAGCA
GTGATGGAGCTGTGGTTGAGGTGTCTGGAGGAGACCATGAGGTCTGCGTTTCACTAACCTGGTAAAAGAG
GATATGGGTTTTTTTTGTGGGTGTAATAGTGACATTTAACAGGTATCCCAGTGACTTAGGAGTATTAATC
AAGCTAAATTTAAATCCTAATGACTTTTGATTAACTTTTTTTAGGGTATTTGAAGTATACCATACAACTG
TTTTGAAAATCCAGCGTGGACAATGGTGAGCAAGGGCGAGGAGCTGTTCACCGGGGTGGTGCCCATCCTG
GTCGAGCTGGACGGCGACGTAAACGGCCACAAGTTCAGCGTGTCCGGCGAGGGCGAGGGCGATGCCACCT
ACGGCAAGCTGACCCTGAAGCTGATCTGCACCACCGGCAAGCTGCCCGTGCCCTGGCCCACCCTCGTGAC
CACCCTGGGCTACGGCGTGCAGTGCTTCGCCCGCTACCCCGACCACATGAAGCAGCACGACTTCTTCAAG
TCCGCCATGCCCGAAGGCTACGTCCAGGAGCGCACCATCTTCTTCAAGGACGACGGCAACTACAAGACCC
GCGCCGAGGTGAAGTTCGAGGGCGACACCCTGGTGAACCGCATCGAGCTGAAGGGCATCGACTTCAAGGA
GGACGGCAACATCCTGGGGCACAAGCTGGAGTACAACTACAACAGCCACAACGTCTATATCACCGCCGAC
AAGCAGAAGAACGGCATCAAGGCCAACTTCAAGATCCGCCACAACATCGAGGACGGCGGCGTGCAGCTCG
CCGACCACTACCAGCAGAACACCCCCATCGGCGACGGCCCCGTGCTGCTGCCCGACAACCACTACCTGAG
CTACCAGTCCAAGCTGAGCAAAGACCCCAACGAGAAGCGCGATCACATGGTCCTGCTGGAGTTCGTGACC
GCCGCCGGGATCACTCTCGGCATGGACGAGCTGTACAAGATGGCTACTCAAGGTTTGTGTCATTAAATCT
TTAGTTACTGAATTGGGGCTCTGCTTCGTTGCCATTAAGCCAGTCTGGCTGAGATCCCCCTGCTTTCCTC
TCTCCCTGCTTACTTGTCAGGCTACCTTTTGCTCCATTTTCTGCTCACTCCTCCTAATGGCTTGGTGAAA
TAGCAAACAAGCCACCAGCAGGAATCTAGTCTGGATGACTGCTTCTGGAGCCTGGATGCAGTACCATTCT
TCCACTGATTCAGTGAGTAACTGTTAGGTGGTTCCCTAAGGGATTAGGTATTTCATCACTGAGCTAACCC
TGGCTATCATTCTGCTTTTCTTGGCTGTCTTTCAGATTTGACTTTATTTCTAAAAATATTTCAATGGGTC
ATATCACAGATTCTTTTTTTTTAAATTAAAGTAACATTTCCAATCTACTAATGCTAATACTGTTTCGTAT
TTATAGCTGATTTGATGGAGTTGGACATGGCCATGGAACCAGACAGAAAAGCGGCTGTTAGTCACTGGCA
GCAACAGTCTTACCTGGACTCTGGAATCCATTCTGGTGCCACTACCACAGCTCCTTCTCTGAGTGGTAAA
GGCAATCCTGAGGAAGAGGATGTGGATACCTCCCAAGTCCTGTATGAGTGGGAACAGGGATTTTCTCAGT
CCTTCACTCAAGAACAAGTAGCTGGTAAGAGTATTATTTTTCATTGCCTTACTGAAAGTCAGAATGCAGT
TTTGAGAACTAAAAAGTTAGTGTATAATAGTTTAAATAAAATGTTGTGGTGAAGAAAAGAGAGAGCTCCA
CCGCGGTGGCGGCCGCTCTAGAACTAGTGGATCCCCCGGGCTGCAGGAATTCGATATCAAGCTTATCGAT
ACCGTCGACCTCGAGGGGGGGCCCGGTACCAGCTTTTGTTCCCTTTAGTGAGGGTTAATTTCGAGCTTGG
CGTAATCATGGTCATAGCTGTTTCCTGTGTGAAATTGTTATCCGCTCACAATTCCACACAACATACGAGC
CGGAAGCATAAAGTGTAAAGCCTGGGGTGCCTAATGAGTGAGCTAACTCACATTAATTGCGTTGCGCTCA
CTGCCCGCTTTCCAGTCGGGAAACCTGTCGTGCCAGCTGCATTAATGAATCGGCCAACGCGCGGGGAGAG
GCGGTTTGCGTATTGGGCGCTCTTCCGCTTCCTCGCTCACTGACTCGCTGCGCTCGGTCGTTCGGCTGCG
GCGAGCGGTATCAGCTCACTCAAAGGCGGTAATACGGTTATCCACAGAATCAGGGGATAACGCAGGAAAG
AACATGTGAGCAAAAGGCCAGCAAAAGGCCAGGAACCGTAAAAAGGCCGCGTTGCTGGCGTTTTTCCATA
GGCTCCGCCCCCCTGACGAGCATCACAAAAATCGACGCTCAAGTCAGAGGTGGCGAAACCCGACAGGACT
ATAAAGATACCAGGCGTTTCCCCCTGGAAGCTCCCTCGTGCGCTCTCCTGTTCCGACCCTGCCGCTTACC
GGATACCTGTCCGCCTTTCTCCCTTCGGGAAGCGTGGCGCTTTCTCATAGCTCACGCTGTAGGTATCTCA
GTTCGGTGTAGGTCGTTCGCTCCAAGCTGGGCTGTGTGCACGAACCCCCCGTTCAGCCCGACCGCTGCGC
CTTATCCGGTAACTATCGTCTTGAGTCCAACCCGGTAAGACACGACTTATCGCCACTGGCAGCAGCCACT
GGTAACAGGATTAGCAGAGCGAGGTATGTAGGCGGTGCTACAGAGTTCTTGAAGTGGTGGCCTAACTACG
GCTACACTAGAAGAACAGTATTTGGTATCTGCGCTCTGCTGAAGCCAGTTACCTTCGGAAAAAGAGTTGG
TAGCTCTTGATCCGGCAAACAAACCACCGCTGGTAGCGGTGGTTTTTTTGTTTGCAAGCAGCAGATTACG
CGCAGAAAAAAAGGATCTCAAGAAGATCCTTTGATCTTTTCTACGGGGTCTGACGCTCAGTGGAACGAAA
ACTCACGTTAAGGGATTTTGGTCATGAGATTATCAAAAAGGATCTTCACCTAGATCCTTTTAAATTAAAA
ATGAAGTTTTAAATCAATCTAAAGTATATATGAGTAAACTTGGTCTGACAG
